Addgene plasmid #75263: PA-Cdc42
Purpose: Light-activated Cdc42
Depositing lab: Klaus Hahn. Depositing organization: University of North Carolina at Chapel Hill. Publication: A genetically encoded photoactivatable Rac controls the motility of living cells. Wu YI, Frey D, Lungu OI, Jaehrig A, Schlichting I, Kuhlman B, Hahn KM. Nature. 2009 Sep 3. 461(7260):104-8. 10.1038/nature08241 PubMed 19693014.
Backbone
  Vector backbone: pTriEx
  Backbone size w/o insert (bp): 5040
  Total vector size (bp): 6747
  Vector type: Mammalian Expression, Bacterial Expression, Insect Expression
Growth in bacteria
  Bacterial resistance: Ampicillin, 100 μg/mL
  Growth temperature: 37°C
  Growth strain: DH5alpha
  Copy number: High Copy
Gene/Insert
  Gene/Insert name: Cell Division Cycle 42
  Species: H. sapiens (human)
  Insert size (bp): 564
  Mutation: F56W
  GenBank ID: NM_001039802.1
  Entrez Gene: CDC42 (a.k.a. CDC42Hs, G25K, TKS)
  Promoter: CMV
  Tag / fusion protein: 6xHIs (N terminal on insert); mVenus (N terminal on insert); LOV2 (N terminal on insert)
  Cloning method: Restriction Enzyme; 5′ cloning site NcoI (not destroyed); 3′ cloning site HindIII (not destroyed)
  Sequencing primers: 5′ aagtatcgggccctttgtgc; 3′ GGCAGCCTGCACCTGAGGTTAATCAC
Terms and licenses: Academic/Nonprofit Terms; Industry Terms: Not Available to Industry
How to cite: PA-Cdc42 was a gift from Klaus Hahn (Addgene plasmid # 75263 ; http://n2t.net/addgene:75263 ; RRID:Addgene_75263)
