[The description below was written by a language model from this plasmid's Addgene catalogue record and pLannotate feature annotations shown in this document.]
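Description:
PA-Cdc42 is a photoactivatable form of the human Rho-family GTPase Cdc42 carried in the pTriEx backbone, a multi-host expression vector intended for mammalian, insect and bacterial cells. It is propagated in E. coli as a high-copy plasmid through a ColE1/pUC-type origin and selected with ampicillin via the β-lactamase gene. The catalogue gives a total size of about 6.7 kb, in close agreement with the assembled sequence.

The coding region is a single fusion: mVenus yellow fluorescent protein, then a LOV2 light-sensing domain, then Cdc42 bearing the F56W mutation, cloned between NcoI and HindIII. The automated annotation labels the LOV2 segment as miniSOG, a related flavin-binding LOV-derived protein, so this most likely reflects sequence similarity rather than a true miniSOG insert. It also matches the GTPase to a Q61L constitutively active reference, although the catalogue lists only F56W. In this type of design, the LOV2 domain restrains the GTPase in the dark, and blue light relieves that block so that Cdc42 can signal; mVenus allows expressing cells to be identified.

Upstream lie stacked promoters typical of pTriEx: a CMV enhancer/promoter with a chimeric intron for mammalian cells, a T7 promoter with lac operator for inducible bacterial expression, and the baculoviral p10 promoter for insect cells. The lef2/ORF603 and ORF1629 regions flanking the cassette permit recombination into a baculovirus genome. A rabbit β-globin poly(A) signal and a T7 terminator end transcription, and a loxP site is also present. The record lists an N-terminal 6xHis tag, whereas the annotated HSV and 6xHis tags sit downstream of Cdc42; whether these are translated is not stated. The construct is used for light-controlled activation of Cdc42 in living cells.
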