Features (pLannotate 1.2.2; 21 found; start..end, strand, type, name):
    158..745     -  rep_origin     ori: high-copy-number ColE1/pMB1/pBR322/pUC origin of replication
    758..1618    -  CDS            AmpR: β-lactamase; bla; confers resistance to ampicillin, carbenicillin, and related antibiotics
   1619..1670    -  promoter       AmpR promoter (fragment): bla
   1684..1719    +  CDS            lef2 (fragment): baculovirus late expression factor 2
   1861..2688    +  misc_recomb    baculovirus recombination region (lef2/ORF603): contains ORF603 and part of lef2
   2700..3059    +  enhancer       CMV enhancer (fragment): human cytomegalovirus immediate early enhancer
   3061..3260    +  promoter       CMV promoter: human cytomegalovirus (CMV) immediate early promoter
   3412..3542    +  intron         chimeric intron (fragment): chimera between introns from chicken β-actin and rabbit β-globin
   3611..3629    +  promoter       T7 promoter: promoter for bacteriophage T7 RNA polymerase
   3630..3654    +  protein_bind   lac operator: The lac repressor binds to the lac operator to inhibit transcription in E. coli. This inhibition can be relieved by adding lactose or isopropyl-β-D-thiogalactopyranoside (IPTG). lac repressor encoded by lacI
   3670..3779    +  promoter       p10 promoter: baculovirus promoter for expression in insect cells
   3824..4537    +  CDS            mVenus: mVenus is a basic (constitutively fluorescent) yellow fluorescent protein published in 2006, derived from Aequorea victoria. It is reported to be a rapidly-maturing monomer with moderate acid sensitivity.
   4577..4894    +  CDS            miniSOG: miniSOG is a basic (constitutively fluorescent) cyan fluorescent protein published in 2011, derived from Arabidopsis thaliana. It requires the cofactor flavin for fluorescence.
   4985..5551    +  CDS            Cdc42 (Q61L): constitutively active mutant of human Rho family small GTPase Cdc42
   5588..5620    +  CDS            HSV tag: HSV (herpes simplex virus) epitope tag
   5630..5647    +  CDS            6xHis: 6xHis affinity tag
   5662..5730    +  CDS            HBB (fragment): HBB_PONPY - Experimental evidence at transcript level: Swiss-Prot protein existence level 2. Involved in oxygen transport from the lung to the various peripheral tissues. From Pongo pygmaeus (Bornean orangutan).
   5805..5860    +  polyA_signal   β-globin poly(A) signal: rabbit β-globin polyadenylation signal (Gil and Proudfoot, 1987)
   5948..5995    +  terminator     T7 terminator: transcription terminator for bacteriophage T7 RNA polymerase
   6008..6713    +  misc_recomb    baculovirus recombination region (ORF1629): contains part of ORF1629
   6722..6755    +  protein_bind   loxP: Cre-mediated recombination occurs in the 8-bp core sequence (GCATACAT). Cre recombinase
>Addgene plasmid #75263 | PA-Cdc42 | addgene full sequence | sequence record 153951 | Addgene assembled full plasmid sequence
CGCTGCGCTCGGTCGTTCGGCTGCGGCGAGCGGTATCAGCTCACTCAAAGGCGGTAATACGGTTATCCAC
AGAATCAGGGGATAACGCAGGAAAGAACATGTGAGCAAAAGGCCAGCAAAAGGCCAGGAACCGTAAAAAG
GCCGCGTTGCTGGCGTTTTTCCATAGGCTCCGCCCCCTGACGAGCATCACAAAAATCGACGCTCAAGTCA
GAGGTGGCGAAACCCGACAGGACTATAAAGATACCAGGCGTTTCCCCCTGGAAGCTCCCTCGTGCGCTCT
CCTGTTCCGACCCTGCCGCTTACCGGATACCTGTCCGCCTTTCTCCCTTCGGGAAGCGTGGCGCTTTCTC
ATAGCTCACGCTGTAGGTATCTCAGTTCGGTGTAGGTCGTTCGCTCCAAGCTGGGCTGTGTGCACGAACC
CCCCGTTCAGCCCGACCGCTGCGCCTTATCCGGTAACTATCGTCTTGAGTCCAACCCGGTAAGACACGAC
TTATCGCCACTGGCAGCAGCCACTGGTAACAGGATTAGCAGAGCGAGGTATGTAGGCGGTGCTACAGAGT
TCTTGAAGTGGTGGCCTAACTACGGCTACACTAGAAGAACAGTATTTGGTATCTGCGCTCTGCTGAAGCC
AGTTACCTTCGGAAAAAGAGTTGGTAGCTCTTGATCCGGCAAACAAACCACCGCTGGTAGCGGTGGTTTT
TTTGTTTGCAAGCAGCAGATTACGCGCAGAAAAAAAGGATCTCAAGAAGATCCTTTGTTACCAATGCTTA
ATCAGTGAGGCACCTATCTCAGCGATCTGTCTATTTCGTTCATCCATAGTTGCCTGACTCCCCGTCGTGT
AGATAACTACGATACGGGAGGGCTTACCATCTGGCCCCAGTGCTGCAATGATACCGCGAGACCCACGCTC
ACCGGCTCCAGATTTATCAGCAATAAACCAGCCAGCCGGAAGGGCCGAGCGCAGAAGTGGTCCTGCAACT
TTATCCGCCTCCATCCAGTCTATTAATTGTTGCCGGGAAGCTAGAGTAAGTAGTTCGCCAGTTAATAGTT
TGCGCAACGTTGTTGCCATTGCTACAGGCATCGTGGTGTCACGCTCGTCGTTTGGTATGGCTTCATTCAG
CTCCGGTTCCCAACGATCAAGGCGAGTTACATGATCCCCCATGTTGTGCAAAAAAGCGGTTAGCTCCTTC
GGTCCTCCGATCGTTGTCAGAAGTAAGTTGGCCGCAGTGTTATCACTCATGGTTATGGCAGCACTGCATA
ATTCTCTTACTGTCATGCCATCCGTAAGATGCTTTTCTGTGACTGGTGAGTACTCAACCAAGTCATTCTG
AGAATAGTGTATGCGGCGACCGAGTTGCTCTTGCCCGGCGTCAATACGGGATAATACCGCGCCACATAGC
AGAACTTTAAAAGTGCTCATCATTGGAAAACGTTCTTCGGGGCGAAAACTCTCAAGGATCTTACCGCTGT
TGAGATCCAGTTCGATGTAACCCACTCGTGCACCCAACTGATCTTCAGCATCTTTTACTTTCACCAGCGT
TTCTGGGTGAGCAAAAACAGGAAGGCAAAATGCCGCAAAAAAGGGAATAAGGGCGACACGGAAATGTTGA
ATACTCATACTCTTCCTTTTTCAATATTATTGAAGCATTTATCAGGGTTATTGTCTCATGTCCGCGCGTT
TCCTGCATCTTTTAATCAAATCCCAAGATGTGTATAAACGCGCCGGTATGTACAGGAAGAGGTTTATACT
AAACTGTTACATTGCAAACGTGGTTTCGTGTGCCAAGTGTGAAAACCGATGTTTAATCAAGGCTCTGACG
CATTTCTACAACCACGACTCCAAGTGTGTGGGTGAAGTCATGCATCTTTTAATCAAATCCCAAGATGTGT
ATAAACCACCAAACTGCCAAAAAATGAAAACTGTCGACAAGCTCTGTCCGTTTGCTGGCAACTGCAAGGG
TCTCAATCCTATTTGTAATTATTGAATAATAAAACAATTATAAATGTCAAATTTGTTTTTTATTAACGAT
ACAAACCAAACGCAACAAGAACATTTGTAGTATTATCTATAATTGAAAACGCGTAGTTATAATCGCTGAG
GTAATATTTAAAATCATTTTCAAATGATTCACAGTTAATTTGCGACAATATAATTTTATTTTCACATAAA
CTAGACGCCTTGTCGTCTTCTTCTTCGTATTCCTTCTCTTTTTCATTTTTCTCTTCATAAAAATTAACAT
AGTTATTATCGTATCCATATATGTATCTATCGTATAGAGTAAATTTTTTGTTGTCATAAATATATATGTC
TTTTTTAATGGGGTGTATAGTACCGCTGCGCATAGTTTTTCTGTAATTTACAACAGTGCTATTTTCTGGT
AGTTCTTCGGAGTGTGTTGCTTTAATTATTAAATTTATATAATCAATGAATTTGGGATCGTCGGTTTTGT
ACAATATGTTGCCGGCATAGTACGCAGCTTCTTCTAGTTCAATTACACCATTTTTTAGCAGCACCGGATT
AACATAACTTTCCAAAATGTTGTACGAACCGTTAAACAAAAACAGTTCACCTCCCTTTTCTATACTATTG
TCTGCGAGCAGTTGTTTGTTGTTAAAAATAACAGCCATTGTAATGAGACGCACAAACTAATATCACAAAC
TGGAAATGTCTATCAATATATAGTTGCTGATGGCCGGCCTATTAATAGTAATCAATTACGGGGTCATTAG
TTCATAGCCCATATATGGAGTTCCGCGTTACATAACTTACGGTAAATGGCCCGCCTGGCTGACCGCCCAA
CGACCCCCGCCCATTGACGTCAATAATGACGTATGTTCCCATAGTAACGCCAATAGGGACTTTCCATTGA
CGTCAATGGGTGGAGTATTTACGGTAAACTGCCCACTTGGCAGTACATCAAGTGTATCATATGCCAAGTC
CGCCCCCTATTGACGTCAATGACGGTAAATGGCCCGCCTGGCATTATGCCCAGTACATGACCTTACGGGA
CTTTCCTACTTGGCAGTACATCTACGTATTAGTCATCGCTATTACCATGCTGATGCGGTTTTGGCAGTAC
ACCAATGGGCGTGGATAGCGGTTTGACTCACGGGGATTTCCAAGTCTCCACCCCATTGACGTCAATGGGA
GTTTGTTTTGGCACCAAAATCAACGGGACTTTCCAAAATGTCGTAATAACCCCGCCCCGTTGACGCAAAT
GGGCGGTAGGCGTGTACGGTGGGAGGTCTATATAAGCAGACGTCGTTTAGTGAACCGTCAGATCACTAGA
TGCTTTATTGCGGTAGTTTATCACAGTTAAATTGCTAACGCCAGTCTCGAACTTAACGTGCAGAAGTTGG
TCGTGAGGCACTGGGCAGGTAAGTATCGGGCCCTTTGTGCGGGGGGAGCGGCTCGGGGCTGTCCGCGGGG
GGACGGCTGCCTTCGGGGGGGACGGGGCAGGGCGGGGTTCGGCTTCTGGCGTGTGACCGGCGGCTCTAGA
GCCTCTGCTAACCATGTTCATGCCTTCTTCTTTTTCCTACAGCTCCTGGGCAACGTGCTGGTTATTGTGC
TGTCTCATCATTTTGGCAAAGAATTGGATCGGACCGAAATTAATACGACTCACTATAGGGGAATTGTGAG
CGGATAACAATTCCCCGGAGTTAATCCGGGACCTTTAATTCAACCCAACACAATATATTATAGTTAAATA
AGAATTATTATCAAATCATTTGTATATTAATTAAAATACTATACTGTAAATTACATTTTATTTACAATCA
AAGGAGATATACCATGGCACACCATCACCACCATCACGGTTCTGTGAGCAAGGGCGAGGAGCTGTTCACC
GGGGTGGTGCCCATCCTGGTCGAGCTGGACGGCGACGTAAACGGCCACAAGTTCAGCGTGTCCGGCGAGG
GCGAGGGCGATGCCACCTACGGCAAGCTGACCCTGAAGTTCATCAGCACCACCGGCAAGCTGCCCGTGCC
CTGGCCCACCCTCGTGACCACCCTCGGCTACGGCCTGCAGTGCTTCGCCCGCTACCCCGACCACATGAAG
CAGCACGACTTCTTCAAGTCCGCCATGCCCGAAGGCTACGTCCAGGAGCGCACCATCTTCTTCAAGGACG
ACGGCAACTACAAGACCCGCGCCGAGGTGAAGTTCGAGGGCGACACCCTGGTGAACCGCATCGAGCTGAA
GGGCATCGACTTCAAGGAGGACGGCAACATCCTGGGGCACAAGCTGGAGTACAACTACAACAGCCACAAC
GTCTATATCACCGCCGACAAGCAGAAGAACGGCATCAAGGCAAACTTCAAGATCCGCCACAACATCGAGG
ACGGCGGCGTGCAGCTCGCCGACCACTACCAGCAGAACACCCCCATCGGCGACGGCCCCGTGCTGCTGCC
CGACAACCACTACCTGAGCTACCAGTCCAAACTGAGCAAAGACCCCAACGAGAAGCGCGATCACATGGTC
CTGCTGGAGTTCGTGACCGCCGCCGGGATCACTCTCGGCATGGACGAGCTGTACAAGGGTTCTGGAAGTG
GATCCTTGGCTACTACACTTGAACGTATTGAGAAGAACTTTGTCATTACTGACCCAAGATTGCCAGATAA
TCCCATTATATTCGCGTCCGATAGTTTCTTGCAGTTGACAGAATATAGCCGTGAAGAAATTTTGGGAAGA
AACTGCAGGTTTCTACAAGGTCCTGAAACTGATCGCGCGACAGTGAGAAAAATTAGAGATGCCATAGATA
ACCAAACAGAGGTCACTGTTCAGCTGATTAATTATACAAAGAGTGGTAAAAAGTTCTGGAACCTCTTTCA
CTTGCAGCCTATGCGAGATCAGAAGGGAGATGTCCAGTACTTTATTGGGGTTCAGTTGGATGGAACTGAG
CATGTCCGAGATGCTGCCGAGAGAGAGGGAGTCATGCTGATTAAGAAAACTGCAGAAAATATTGATGAGG
CGGCAAAAGAACTTATTAAGTGTGTTGTTGTGGGCGATGGTGCTGTTGGTAAAACATGTCTCCTGATATC
CTACACAACAAACAAATTTCCATCGGAATATGTACCGACTGTTTTTGACAACTATGCAGTCACAGTTATG
ATTGGTGGAGAACCATATACTCTTGGACTTTGGGATACTGCAGGGCTAGAGGATTATGACAGATTACGAC
CGCTGAGTTATCCACAAACAGATGTATTTCTAGTCTGTTTTTCAGTGGTCTCTCCATCTTCATTTCACCA
CGTGAAAGAAAAGTGGGTGCCTGAGATAACTCACCACTGTCCAAAGACTCCTTTCTTGCTTGTTGGGACT
CAAATTGATCTCAGAGATGACCCCTCTACTATTGAGAAACTTGCCAAGAACAAACAGAAGCCTATCACTC
CAGAGACTGCTGAAAAGCTGGCCCGTGACCTGAAGGCTGTCAAGTATGTGGAGTGTTCTGCACTTACACA
GAAAGGCCTAAAGAATGTATTTGACGAAGCAATATTGGCTGCCCTGGAGCCTCCAGAACCGAAGAAGAGC
CGCAGGTGTGTGCTGCTATGAAAGCTTGCGGCCGCACAGCTGTATACACGTGCAAGCCAGCCAGAACTCG
CCCCGGAAGACCCCGAGGATCTCGAGCACCACCATCACCATCACCATCACTAAGTGATTAACCTCAGGTG
CAGGCTGCCTATCAGAAGGTGGTGGCTGGTGTGGCCAATGCCCTGGCTCACAAATACCACTGAGATCGAT
CTTTTTCCCTCTGCCAAAAATTATGGGGACATCATGAAGCCCCTTGAGCATCTGACTTCTGGCTAATAAA
GGAAATTTATTTTCATTGCAATAGTGTGTTGGAATTTTTTGTGTCTCTCACTCGGAAGGACATATGGGAG
GGCAAATCATTTAAAACATCAGAATGAGTATTTGGTTTAGAGTTTGGCAACATATGCCCATATGTAACTA
GCATAACCCCTTGGGGCCTCTAAACGGGTCTTGAGGGGTTTTTTGCTGAAAGCATGCGGAGGAAATTCTC
CTTGAAGTTTCCCTGGTGTTCAAAGTAAAGGAGTTTGCACCAGACGCACCTCTGTTCACTGGTCCGGCGT
ATTAAAACACGATACATTGTTATTAGTACATTTATTAAGCGCTAGATTCTGTGCGTTGTTGATTTACAGA
CAATTGTTGTACGTATTTTAATAATTCATTAAATTTATAATCTTTAGGGTGGTATGTTAGAGCGAAAATC
AAATGATTTTCAGCGTCTTTATATCTGAATTTAAATATTAAATCCTCAATAGATTTGTAAAATAGGTTTC
GATTAGTTTCAAACAAGGGTTGTTTTTCCGAACCGATGGCTGGACTATCTAATGGATTTTCGCTCAACGC
CACAAAACTTGCCAAATCTTGTAGCAGCAATCTAGCTTTGTCGATATTCGTTTGTGTTTTGTTTTGTAAT
AAAGGTTCGACGTCGTTCAAAATATTATGCGCTTTTGTATTTCTTTCATCACTGTCGTTAGTGTACAATT
GACTCGACGTAAACACGTTAAATAGAGCTTGGACATATTTAACATCGGGCGTGTTAGCTTTATTAGGCCG
ATTATCGTCGTCGTCCCAACCCTCGTCGTTAGAAGTTGCTTCCGAAGACGATTTTGCCATAGCCACACGA
CGCCTATTAATTGTGTCGGCTAACACGTCCGCGATCAAATTTGTAGTTGAGCTTTTTGGAATTGCGATCG
CATAACTTCGTATAGCATACATTATACGAAGTTATAAGCTCGGAA
