>Addgene plasmid #75263 | PA-Cdc42 | depositor partial sequence | sequence record 152013 | cdc42
ATTAAGTGTGTTGTTGTGGGCGATGGTGCTGTTGGTAAAACATGTCTCCTGATATCCTACACAACAAACA
AATTTCCATCGGAATATGTACCGACTGTTTTTGACAACTATGCAGTCACAGTTATGATTGGTGGAGAACC
ATATACTCTTGGACTTTGGGATACTGCAGGGCTAGAGGATTATGACAGATTACGACCGCTGAGTTATCCA
CAAACAGATGTATTTCTAGTCTGTTTTTCAGTGGTCTCTCCATCTTCATTTCACCACGTGAAAGAAAAGT
GGGTGCCTGAGATAACTCACCACTGTCCAAAGACTCCTTTCTTGCTTGTTGGGACTCAAATTGATCTCAG
AGATGACCCCTCTACTATTGAGAAACTTGCCAAGAACAAACAGAAGCCTATCACTCCAGAGACTGCTGAA
AAGCTGGCCCGTGACCTGAAGGCTGTCAAGTATGTGGAGTGTTCTGCACTTACACAGAAAGGCCTAAAGA
ATGTATTTGACGAAGCAATATTGGCTGCCCTGGAGCCTCCAGAACCGAAGAAGAGCCGCAGGTGTGTGCT
GCTA
