>Addgene plasmid #75263 | PA-Cdc42 | addgene partial sequence | sequence record 153937 | pCAG-F 5'-GCAACGTGCTGGTTATTGTG-3'
GAATTGGATCGGACCGAAATTAATACGACTCACTATAGGGGAATTGTGAGCGGATAACAATTCCCCGGAG
TTAATCCGGGACCTTTAATTCAACCCAACACAATATATTATAGTTAAATAAGAATTATTATCAAATCATT
TGTATATTAATTAAAATACTATACTGTAAATTACATTTTATTTACAATCAAAGGAGATATACCATGGCAC
ACCATCACCACCATCACGGTTCTGTGAGCAAGGGCGAGGAGCTGTTCACCGGGGTGGTGCCCATCCTGGT
CGAGCTGGACGGCGACGTAAACGGCCACAAGTTCAGCGTGTCCGGCGAGGGCGAGGGCGATGCCACCTAC
GGCAAGCTGACCCTGAAGTTCATCAGCACCACCGGCAAGCTGCCCGTGCCCTGGCCCACCCTCGTGACCA
CCCTCGGCTACGGCCTGCAGTGCTTCGCCCGCTACCCCGACCACATGAAGCAGCACGACTTCTTCAAGTC
CGCCATGCCCGAAGGCTACGTCCAGGAGCGCACCATCTTCTTCAAGGACGACGGCAACTACAAGACCCGC
GCCGAGGTGAAGTTCGAGGGCGACACCCTGGTGAACCGCATCGAGCTGAAGGGCATCGACTTCAAGGAGG
ACGGCAACATCCTGGGGCACAAGCTGGAGTACAACTACAACAGCCACAACGTCTATATCACCGCCGACAA
GCAGAAGAACGGCATCAAGGCAAACTTCAAGATCCGCCACAACATCGAGGACGGCGGCGTGCAGCTCGCC
GACCACTACCAGCAGAACACCCCCATCGGCGACGGCCCCGTGCTGCTGCCCGACAACCACTACCTGAGCT
ACCAGTCCAAACTGAGCAAAGACCCCAACGAGAAGCGCGATCACATGGTCCTGCTGGAGTTCGTGACCGC
CGCCGGGATCACTCTCGGCATGGACGAGCTGTACAAGGGTTCTGGAAGTGGATCCTTGGCTACTACACTT
GAACGTATTGAGAAGAACTTTGTCATTACTGACCCAAGATTGCCAGATAATCCCATTATATTCGCGTCCG
ATAGTTTCTTGCAGTTGACAGAATATAGCCGTGAAGAAATTTTGGG
