>Addgene plasmid #75263 | PA-Cdc42 | addgene partial sequence | sequence record 153947 | Bglob-pA-R 5'-ttttggcagagggaaaaaga-3'
TTGTGAGCCAGGGCATTGGCCACACCAGCCACCACCTTCTGATAGGCAGCCTGCACCTGAGGTTAATCAC
TTAGTGATGGTGATGGTGATGGTGGTGCTCGAGATCCTCGGGGTCTTCCGGGGCGAGTTCTGGCTGGCTT
GCACGTGTATACAGCTGTGCGGCCGCAAGCTTTCATAGCAGCACACACCTGCGGCTCTTCTTCGGTTCTG
GAGGCTCCAGGGCAGCCAATATTGCTTCGTCAAATACATTCTTTAGGCCTTTCTGTGTAAGTGCAGAACA
CTCCACATACTTGACAGCCTTCAGGTCACGGGCCAGCTTTTCAGCAGTCTCTGGAGTGATAGGCTTCTGT
TTGTTCTTGGCAAGTTTCTCAATAGTAGAGGGGTCATCTCTGAGATCAATTTGAGTCCCAACAAGCAAGA
AAGGAGTCTTTGGACAGTGGTGAGTTATCTCAGGCACCCACTTTTCTTTCACGTGGTGAAATGAAGATGG
AGAGACCACTGAAAAACAGACTAGAAATACATCTGTTTGTGGATAACTCAGCGGTCGTAATCTGTCATAA
TCCTCTAGCCCTGCAGTATCCCAAAGTCCAAGAGTATATGGTTCTCCACCAATCATAACTGTGACTGCAT
AGTTGTCAAAAACAGTCGGTACATATTCCGATGGAAATTTGTTTGTTGTGTAGGATATCAGGAGACATGT
TTTACCAACAGCACCATCGCCCACAACAACACACTTAATAAGTTCTTTTGCCGCCTCATCAATATTTTCT
GCAGTTTTCTTAATCAGCATGACTCCCTCTCTCTCGGCAGCATCTCGGACATGCTCAGTTCCATCCAACT
GAACCCCAATAAAGTACTGGACATCTCCCTTCTGATCTCGCATAGGCTGCAAGTGAAAGAGGTTCCAGAA
CTTTTTACCACTCTTTGTATAATTAATCAGCTGAACAGTGACCTCTGTTTGGTTATCTATGGCATCTCTA
ATTTTTCTCACTGTCGCGCGATCAGTTTCAGGACCTTGTAGAAACCTGCAGTTTCTTCCCAAAATTTCTT
CACGGCTATATTCTGTCAACTGCAAGAAACTATCGGACGCGAATATAATGGGATTATCTGGCAATCTTGG
GTCAGTAATGACAAAGT
