>Addgene plasmid #75263 | PA-Cdc42 | addgene partial sequence | sequence record 153949 | Addgene assembled insert sequence
GAATTGGATCGGACCGAAATTAATACGACTCACTATAGGGGAATTGTGAGCGGATAACAATTCCCCGGAG
TTAATCCGGGACCTTTAATTCAACCCAACACAATATATTATAGTTAAATAAGAATTATTATCAAATCATT
TGTATATTAATTAAAATACTATACTGTAAATTACATTTTATTTACAATCAAAGGAGATATACCATGGCAC
ACCATCACCACCATCACGGTTCTGTGAGCAAGGGCGAGGAGCTGTTCACCGGGGTGGTGCCCATCCTGGT
CGAGCTGGACGGCGACGTAAACGGCCACAAGTTCAGCGTGTCCGGCGAGGGCGAGGGCGATGCCACCTAC
GGCAAGCTGACCCTGAAGTTCATCAGCACCACCGGCAAGCTGCCCGTGCCCTGGCCCACCCTCGTGACCA
CCCTCGGCTACGGCCTGCAGTGCTTCGCCCGCTACCCCGACCACATGAAGCAGCACGACTTCTTCAAGTC
CGCCATGCCCGAAGGCTACGTCCAGGAGCGCACCATCTTCTTCAAGGACGACGGCAACTACAAGACCCGC
GCCGAGGTGAAGTTCGAGGGCGACACCCTGGTGAACCGCATCGAGCTGAAGGGCATCGACTTCAAGGAGG
ACGGCAACATCCTGGGGCACAAGCTGGAGTACAACTACAACAGCCACAACGTCTATATCACCGCCGACAA
GCAGAAGAACGGCATCAAGGCAAACTTCAAGATCCGCCACAACATCGAGGACGGCGGCGTGCAGCTCGCC
GACCACTACCAGCAGAACACCCCCATCGGCGACGGCCCCGTGCTGCTGCCCGACAACCACTACCTGAGCT
ACCAGTCCAAACTGAGCAAAGACCCCAACGAGAAGCGCGATCACATGGTCCTGCTGGAGTTCGTGACCGC
CGCCGGGATCACTCTCGGCATGGACGAGCTGTACAAGGGTTCTGGAAGTGGATCCTTGGCTACTACACTT
GAACGTATTGAGAAGAACTTTGTCATTACTGACCCAAGATTGCCAGATAATCCCATTATATTCGCGTCCG
ATAGTTTCTTGCAGTTGACAGAATATAGCCGTGAAGAAATTTTGGGAAGAAACTGCAGGTTTCTACAAGG
TCCTGAAACTGATCGCGCGACAGTGAGAAAAATTAGAGATGCCATAGATAACCAAACAGAGGTCACTGTT
CAGCTGATTAATTATACAAAGAGTGGTAAAAAGTTCTGGAACCTCTTTCACTTGCAGCCTATGCGAGATC
AGAAGGGAGATGTCCAGTACTTTATTGGGGTTCAGTTGGATGGAACTGAGCATGTCCGAGATGCTGCCGA
GAGAGAGGGAGTCATGCTGATTAAGAAAACTGCAGAAAATATTGATGAGGCGGCAAAAGAACTTATTAAG
TGTGTTGTTGTGGGCGATGGTGCTGTTGGTAAAACATGTCTCCTGATATCCTACACAACAAACAAATTTC
CATCGGAATATGTACCGACTGTTTTTGACAACTATGCAGTCACAGTTATGATTGGTGGAGAACCATATAC
TCTTGGACTTTGGGATACTGCAGGGCTAGAGGATTATGACAGATTACGACCGCTGAGTTATCCACAAACA
GATGTATTTCTAGTCTGTTTTTCAGTGGTCTCTCCATCTTCATTTCACCACGTGAAAGAAAAGTGGGTGC
CTGAGATAACTCACCACTGTCCAAAGACTCCTTTCTTGCTTGTTGGGACTCAAATTGATCTCAGAGATGA
CCCCTCTACTATTGAGAAACTTGCCAAGAACAAACAGAAGCCTATCACTCCAGAGACTGCTGAAAAGCTG
GCCCGTGACCTGAAGGCTGTCAAGTATGTGGAGTGTTCTGCACTTACACAGAAAGGCCTAAAGAATGTAT
TTGACGAAGCAATATTGGCTGCCCTGGAGCCTCCAGAACCGAAGAAGAGCCGCAGGTGTGTGCTGCTATG
AAAGCTTGCGGCCGCACAGCTGTATACACGTGCAAGCCAGCCAGAACTCGCCCCGGAAGACCCCGAGGAT
CTCGAGCACCACCATCACCATCACCATCACTAAGTGATTAACCTCAGGTGCAGGCTGCCTATCAGAAGGT
GGTGGCTGGTGTGGCCAATGCCCTGGCTCACAA
